Addgene plasmid #212936: pGL3 Basic Vector
Purpose: (Empty Backbone) Firefly luciferase vector for investigating regions controlling transcription
Depositing lab: Debrya Groskreutz. Depositing organization: Promega Corporation.
Backbone
  Vector backbone: pGL3
  Backbone manufacturer: Promega
  Vector type: Luciferase
Growth in bacteria
  Bacterial resistance: Ampicillin, 100 μg/mL
  Growth temperature: 37°C
  Growth strain: DH5alpha
  Copy number: High Copy
Gene/Insert
  Gene/Insert name: None
  Mutation: WT
Terms and licenses: Academic/Nonprofit Terms; Industry Terms: Not Available to Industry
Depositor comments: luc+, firefly luciferase (U47295). Full sequence: https://www.promega.com/products/luciferase-assays/genetic-reporter-vectors-and-cell-lines/pgl3-luciferase-reporter-vectors/~/media/7D655F96608E4E06BB65844C7AF9F4C2.ashx.
How to cite: pGL3 Basic Vector was a gift from Debrya Groskreutz (Addgene plasmid # 212936 ; http://n2t.net/addgene:212936 ; RRID:Addgene_212936)
