[The description below was written by a language model from this plasmid's Addgene catalogue record and pLannotate feature annotations shown in this document.]
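Description:
pGL3 Basic Vector is an empty-backbone firefly luciferase reporter plasmid from the Promega pGL3 series, about 4.8 kb in the sequenced record, designed for testing DNA regions that control transcription. It carries no insert. It is propagated in E. coli as a high-copy plasmid through a ColE1/pUC-type origin and is selected with ampicillin via the β-lactamase gene and its native bla promoter. An f1 bacteriophage origin is also present, which allows production of single-stranded DNA.

The payload is the luc+ coding sequence, an enhanced version of the firefly luciferase gene, followed by an SV40 polyadenylation signal for processing of the reporter transcript. No eukaryotic promoter or enhancer is annotated upstream of luc+, so luciferase expression depends on whatever putative regulatory sequence a user clones in front of the reporter. This makes light output a readout of the activity of that sequence. Immediately upstream of the reporter region sit a synthetic poly(A) signal and an RNA polymerase II transcriptional pause site from the human α2 globin gene. Together these terminate spurious transcription arising elsewhere in the backbone, keeping background signal low.

The short annotated fragments of SV40 large T antigen, the tetracycline efflux gene and lacZα are partial remnants of the sequences from which the vector was assembled, not functional genes. The cloning sites themselves are not annotated in the feature table. Typical use is promoter and enhancer analysis by transfection of cultured cells and measurement of luciferase activity, although the record does not specify a host cell type.
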