Features (pLannotate 1.2.2; 11 found; start..end, strand, type, name):
     88..1740    +  CDS            luciferase: firefly luciferase; luc+; enhanced luc+ version of the luciferase gene
   1781..1902    -  polyA_signal   SV40 poly(A) signal: SV40 polyadenylation signal
   1925..1993    -  CDS            large T antigen (fragment): large T antigen from SV40 (simian virus 40)
   2009..2141    +  CDS            TcR (fragment): tetracycline efflux protein; tet; confers resistance to tetracycline
   2321..2909    -  rep_origin     ori: high-copy-number ColE1/pMB1/pBR322/pUC origin of replication
   3080..3940    -  CDS            AmpR: β-lactamase; bla; confers resistance to ampicillin, carbenicillin, and related antibiotics
   3941..4045    -  promoter       AmpR promoter: bla
   4072..4500    +  rep_origin     f1 ori (sequence partly withheld): f1 bacteriophage origin of replication; arrow indicates direction of (+) strand synthesis
   4532..4599    -  CDS            lacZα (fragment): LacZα fragment of β-galactosidase; lacZ fragment
   4658..4706    +  polyA_signal   poly(A) signal: synthetic polyadenylation signal
   4720..4811    +  misc_feature   pause site: RNA polymerase II transcriptional pause signal from the human α2 globin gene
>Addgene plasmid #212936 | pGL3 Basic Vector | addgene full sequence | sequence record 419196 | Addgene NGS Result
GGTACCGAGCTCTTACGCGTGCTAGCCCGGGCTCGAGATCTGCGATCTAAGTAAGCTTGGCATTCCGGTA
CTGTTGGTAAAGCCACCATGGAAGACGCCAAAAACATAAAGAAAGGCCCGGCGCCATTCTATCCGCTGGA
AGATGGAACCGCTGGAGAGCAACTGCATAAGGCTATGAAGAGATACGCCCTGGTTCCTGGAACAATTGCT
TTTACAGATGCACATATCGAGGTGGACATCACTTACGCTGAGTACTTCGAAATGTCCGTTCGGTTGGCAG
AAGCTATGAAACGATATGGGCTGAATACAAATCACAGAATCGTCGTATGCAGTGAAAACTCTCTTCAATT
CTTTATGCCGGTGTTGGGCGCGTTATTTATCGGAGTTGCAGTTGCGCCCGCGAACGACATTTATAATGAA
CGTGAATTGCTCAACAGTATGGGCATTTCGCAGCCTACCGTGGTGTTCGTTTCCAAAAAGGGGTTGCAAA
AAATTTTGAACGTGCAAAAAAAGCTCCCAATCATCCAAAAAATTATTATCATGGATTCTAAAACGGATTA
CCAGGGATTTCAGTCGATGTACACGTTCGTCACATCTCATCTACCTCCCGGTTTTAATGAATACGATTTT
GTGCCAGAGTCCTTCGATAGGGACAAGACAATTGCACTGATCATGAACTCCTCTGGATCTACTGGTCTGC
CTAAAGGTGTCGCTCTGCCTCATAGAACTGCCTGCGTGAGATTCTCGCATGCCAGAGATCCTATTTTTGG
CAATCAAATCATTCCGGATACTGCGATTTTAAGTGTTGTTCCATTCCATCACGGTTTTGGAATGTTTACT
ACACTCGGATATTTGATATGTGGATTTCGAGTCGTCTTAATGTATAGATTTGAAGAAGAGCTGTTTCTGA
GGAGCCTTCAGGATTACAAGATTCAAAGTGCGCTGCTGGTGCCAACCCTATTCTCCTTCTTCGCCAAAAG
CACTCTGATTGACAAATACGATTTATCTAATTTACACGAAATTGCTTCTGGTGGCGCTCCCCTCTCTAAG
GAAGTCGGGGAAGCGGTTGCCAAGAGGTTCCATCTGCCAGGTATCAGGCAAGGATATGGGCTCACTGAGA
CTACATCAGCTATTCTGATTACACCCGAGGGGGATGATAAACCGGGCGCGGTCGGTAAAGTTGTTCCATT
TTTTGAAGCGAAGGTTGTGGATCTGGATACCGGGAAAACGCTGGGCGTTAATCAAAGAGGCGAACTGTGT
GTGAGAGGTCCTATGATTATGTCCGGTTATGTAAACAATCCGGAAGCGACCAACGCCTTGATTGACAAGG
ATGGATGGCTACATTCTGGAGACATAGCTTACTGGGACGAAGACGAACACTTCTTCATCGTTGACCGCCT
GAAGTCTCTGATTAAGTACAAAGGCTATCAGGTGGCTCCCGCTGAATTGGAATCCATCTTGCTCCAACAC
CCCAACATCTTCGACGCAGGTGTCGCAGGTCTTCCCGACGATGACGCCGGTGAACTTCCCGCCGCCGTTG
TTGTTTTGGAGCACGGAAAGACGATGACGGAAAAAGAGATCGTGGATTACGTCGCCAGTCAAGTAACAAC
CGCGAAAAAGTTGCGCGGAGGAGTTGTGTTTGTGGACGAAGTACCGAAAGGTCTTACCGGAAAACTCGAC
GCAAGAAAAATCAGAGAGATCCTCATAAAGGCCAAGAAGGGCGGAAAGATCGCCGTGTAATTCTAGAGTC
GGGGCGGCCGGCCGCTTCGAGCAGACATGATAAGATACATTGATGAGTTTGGACAAACCACAACTAGAAT
GCAGTGAAAAAAATGCTTTATTTGTGAAATTTGTGATGCTATTGCTTTATTTGTAACCATTATAAGCTGC
AATAAACAAGTTAACAACAACAATTGCATTCATTTTATGTTTCAGGTTCAGGGGGAGGTGTGGGAGGTTT
TTTAAAGCAAGTAAAACCTCTACAAATGTGGTAAAATCGATAAGGATCCGTCGACCGATGCCCTTGAGAG
CCTTCAACCCAGTCAGCTCCTTCCGGTGGGCGCGGGGCATGACTATCGTCGCCGCACTTATGACTGTCTT
CTTTATCATGCAACTCGTAGGACAGGTGCCGGCAGCGCTCTTCCGCTTCCTCGCTCACTGACTCGCTGCG
CTCGGTCGTTCGGCTGCGGCGAGCGGTATCAGCTCACTCAAAGGCGGTAATACGGTTATCCACAGAATCA
GGGGATAACGCAGGAAAGAACATGTGAGCAAAAGGCCAGCAAAAGGCCAGGAACCGTAAAAAGGCCGCGT
TGCTGGCGTTTTTCCATAGGCTCCGCCCCCCTGACGAGCATCACAAAAATCGACGCTCAAGTCAGAGGTG
GCGAAACCCGACAGGACTATAAAGATACCAGGCGTTTCCCCCTGGAAGCTCCCTCGTGCGCTCTCCTGTT
CCGACCCTGCCGCTTACCGGATACCTGTCCGCCTTTCTCCCTTCGGGAAGCGTGGCGCTTTCTCATAGCT
CACGCTGTAGGTATCTCAGTTCGGTGTAGGTCGTTCGCTCCAAGCTGGGCTGTGTGCACGAACCCCCCGT
TCAGCCCGACCGCTGCGCCTTATCCGGTAACTATCGTCTTGAGTCCAACCCGGTAAGACACGACTTATCG
CCACTGGCAGCAGCCACTGGTAACAGGATTAGCAGAGCGAGGTATGTAGGCGGTGCTACAGAGTTCTTGA
AGTGGTGGCCTAACTACGGCTACACTAGAAGAACAGTATTTGGTATCTGCGCTCTGCTGAAGCCAGTTAC
CTTCGGAAAAAGAGTTGGTAGCTCTTGATCCGGCAAACAAACCACCGCTGGTAGCGGTGGTTTTTTTGTT
TGCAAGCAGCAGATTACGCGCAGAAAAAAAGGATCTCAAGAAGATCCTTTGATCTTTTCTACGGGGTCTG
ACGCTCAGTGGAACGAAAACTCACGTTAAGGGATTTTGGTCATGAGATTATCAAAAAGGATCTTCACCTA
GATCCTTTTAAATTAAAAATGAAGTTTTAAATCAATCTAAAGTATATATGAGTAAACTTGGTCTGACAGT
TACCAATGCTTAATCAGTGAGGCACCTATCTCAGCGATCTGTCTATTTCGTTCATCCATAGTTGCCTGAC
TCCCCGTCGTGTAGATAACTACGATACGGGAGGGCTTACCATCTGGCCCCAGTGCTGCAATGATACCGCG
AGACCCACGCTCACCGGCTCCAGATTTATCAGCAATAAACCAGCCAGCCGGAAGGGCCGAGCGCAGAAGT
GGTCCTGCAACTTTATCCGCCTCCATCCAGTCTATTAATTGTTGCCGGGAAGCTAGAGTAAGTAGTTCGC
CAGTTAATAGTTTGCGCAACGTTGTTGCCATTGCTACAGGCATCGTGGTGTCACGCTCGTCGTTTGGTAT
GGCTTCATTCAGCTCCGGTTCCCAACGATCAAGGCGAGTTACATGATCCCCCATGTTGTGCAAAAAAGCG
GTTAGCTCCTTCGGTCCTCCGATCGTTGTCAGAAGTAAGTTGGCCGCAGTGTTATCACTCATGGTTATGG
CAGCACTGCATAATTCTCTTACTGTCATGCCATCCGTAAGATGCTTTTCTGTGACTGGTGAGTACTCAAC
CAAGTCATTCTGAGAATAGTGTATGCGGCGACCGAGTTGCTCTTGCCCGGCGTCAATACGGGATAATACC
GCGCCACATAGCAGAACTTTAAAAGTGCTCATCATTGGAAAACGTTCTTCGGGGCGAAAACTCTCAAGGA
TCTTACCGCTGTTGAGATCCAGTTCGATGTAACCCACTCGTGCACCCAACTGATCTTCAGCATCTTTTAC
TTTCACCAGCGTTTCTGGGTGAGCAAAAACAGGAAGGCAAAATGCCGCAAAAAAGGGAATAAGGGCGACA
CGGAAATGTTGAATACTCATACTCTTCCTTTTTCAATATTATTGAAGCATTTATCAGGGTTATTGTCTCA
TGAGCGGATACATATTTGAATGTATTTAGAAAAATAAACAAATAGGGGTTCCGCGCACATTTCCCCGAAA
AGTGCCACCTG
[124 nt withheld, positions 4072-4195]
C
[91 nt withheld, positions 4197-4287]
A
[49 nt withheld, positions 4289-4337]
CCTTTGACGTTGGAGTCCACGTTCTTT
[37 nt withheld, positions 4365-4401]
ACCCTATCTCGGTCTATTCTTTTGATTTATAAGGGATTTTGCCGATTTCGGCCTATTGGTTAAAAAATGA
GCTGATTTAACAAAAATTTAACGCGAATTTTAACAAAATATTAACGCTTACAATTTGCCATTCGCCATTC
AGGCTGCGCAACTGTTGGGAAGGGCGATCGGTGCGGGCCTCTTCGCTATTACGCCAGCCCAAGCTACCAT
GATAAGTAAGTAATATTAAGGTACGGGAGGTACTTGGAGCGGCCGCAATAAAATATCTTTATTTTCATTA
CATCTGTGTGTTGGTTTTTTGTGTGAATCGATAGTACTAACATACGCTCTCCATCAAAACAAAACGAAAC
AAAACAAACTAGCAAAATAGGCTGTCCCCAGTGCAAGTGCAGGTGCCAGAACATTTCTCTATCGATA
